Addgene plasmid #98579: pLX302 LacZ-V5 puro
Purpose: Lentiviral vector for constitutive expression of human LacZ with C-terminal V5 tag
Depositing lab: Kevin Janes. Depositing organization: University of Virginia. Publication: Tumor-Suppressor Inactivation of GDF11 Occurs by Precursor Sequestration in Triple-Negative Breast Cancer. Bajikar SS, Wang CC, Borten MA, Pereira EJ, Atkins KA, Janes KA. Dev Cell. 2017 Nov 20;43(4):418-435.e13. doi: 10.1016/j.devcel.2017.10.027. PubMed 29161592.
Backbone
  Vector backbone: pLX302
  Backbone manufacturer: Addgene #25896
  Backbone size w/o insert (bp): 9377
  Total vector size (bp): 11125
  Vector type: Mammalian Expression, Lentiviral
  Selectable markers: Puromycin
Growth in bacteria
  Bacterial resistance: Ampicillin, 100 μg/mL
  Growth temperature: 37°C
  Growth strain: NEB Stable
  Copy number: Low Copy
Gene/Insert
  Gene/Insert name: LacZ
  Insert size (bp): 3207
  Tag / fusion protein: 2x V5 tag (C terminal on backbone)
  Cloning method: Gateway Cloning
  Sequencing primers: 5′ CMV-F; 3′ WPRE-R
Resource information
  A portion of this plasmid was derived from a plasmid made by: pDONR223_LacZ (Addgene #25893)
Terms and licenses: Academic/Nonprofit Terms; Industry Terms: Not Available to Industry
Depositor comments: Plasmid for stable expression of LacZ with C-terminal V5 tag.
How to cite: pLX302 LacZ-V5 puro was a gift from Kevin Janes (Addgene plasmid # 98579 ; http://n2t.net/addgene:98579 ; RRID:Addgene_98579)
