[The description below was written by a language model from this plasmid's Addgene catalogue record and pLannotate feature annotations shown in this document.]
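Description:
pLX302 LacZ-V5 puro is a self-inactivating, third-generation-style HIV-1 lentiviral expression vector built on the pLX302 Gateway destination backbone, about 11.1 kb in total. It is propagated in E. coli under ampicillin selection (AmpR with its bla promoter) from a ColE1/pUC-type origin, although the catalogue lists it as low copy and a recombination-tolerant strain is used, as is common for LTR-containing plasmids. The backbone also carries an f1 origin, an SV40 origin and poly(A) signal, and residual lac and T7/T3 cloning-vector elements that play no role in the payload.

The viral genome is transcribed from a chimeric RSV promoter/truncated 5' LTR, which removes the need for Tat. It contains the Ψ packaging signal with a gag fragment, the RRE for Rev-dependent nuclear export, a cPPT/CTS, WPRE to enhance transcript expression, and a ΔU3 3' LTR that inactivates the LTR promoter after integration. Two cassettes lie between the LTRs. A human PGK promoter drives puromycin N-acetyltransferase for selecting transduced mammalian cells. Downstream, the CMV enhancer/promoter drives the lacZ β-galactosidase coding sequence, which was transferred by Gateway recombination from a pDONR223 entry clone and is therefore flanked by attB1 and attB2 sites. The reading frame continues through attB2 into two backbone-encoded V5 epitopes, giving a C-terminal 2x V5 tag.

The catalogue purpose calls the insert "human" LacZ, but the annotation identifies it as lacZ β-galactosidase, ordinarily an E. coli gene. The record describes the plasmid as intended for stable, constitutive LacZ-V5 expression. Such a construct would commonly serve as a control alongside other pLX302 clones, though the record does not say so.
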