Features (pLannotate 1.2.2; 33 found; start..end, strand, type, name):
    412..529     +  misc_feature   cPPT/CTS: central polypurine tract and central termination sequence of HIV-1
    646..949     +  enhancer       CMV enhancer: human cytomegalovirus immediate early enhancer
    950..1153    +  promoter       CMV promoter: human cytomegalovirus (CMV) immediate early promoter
   1177..1194    +  protein_bind   attB1 (fragment): mutant version of attB; core recombination site for the Gateway® BP reaction BP Clonase™
   1215..4259    +  CDS            lacZ: β-galactosidase; lacZ
   4279..4303    -  protein_bind   attB2: mutant version of attB; recombination site for the Gateway® BP reaction BP Clonase™
   4356..4397    +  CDS            V5 tag: epitope tag from simian virus 5
   4414..4431    -  protein_bind   attB2 (fragment): mutant version of attB; core recombination site for the Gateway® BP reaction BP Clonase™
   4434..4475    +  CDS            V5 tag: epitope tag from simian virus 5
   4517..5105    +  misc_feature   WPRE: woodchuck hepatitis virus posttranscriptional regulatory element
   5156..5175    +  misc_feature   cPPT/CTS (fragment): central polypurine tract and central termination sequence of HIV-1
   5177..5410    +  LTR            3' LTR (ΔU3): self-inactivating 3' long terminal repeat (LTR) from HIV-1
   5488..5609    +  polyA_signal   SV40 poly(A) signal: SV40 polyadenylation signal
   5649..5784    +  rep_origin     SV40 ori: SV40 origin of replication
   5805..5823    -  promoter       T7 promoter: promoter for bacteriophage T7 RNA polymerase
   5831..5986    +  CDS            lacZα (fragment): LacZα fragment of β-galactosidase; lacZ fragment
   5991..6419    +  rep_origin     f1 ori (sequence partly withheld): f1 bacteriophage origin of replication; arrow indicates direction of (+) strand synthesis
   6472..6576    +  promoter       AmpR promoter: bla
   6577..7437    +  CDS            AmpR: β-lactamase; bla; confers resistance to ampicillin, carbenicillin, and related antibiotics
   7608..8196    +  rep_origin     ori: high-copy-number ColE1/pMB1/pBR322/pUC origin of replication
   8379..8471    +  CDS            lacI (fragment): lac repressor; lacI; The lac repressor binds to the lac operator to inhibit transcription in E. coli. This inhibition can be relieved by adding lactose or isopropyl-β-D-thiogalactopyranoside (IPTG).
   8484..8505    +  protein_bind   CAP binding site: CAP binding activates transcription in the presence of cAMP. E. coli catabolite activator protein
   8520..8550    +  promoter       lac promoter: promoter for the E. coli lac operon
   8554..8576    +  protein_bind   lac operator (fragment): The lac repressor binds to the lac operator to inhibit transcription in E. coli. This inhibition can be relieved by adding lactose or isopropyl-β-D-thiogalactopyranoside (IPTG). lac repressor encoded by lacI
   8619..8637    +  promoter       T3 promoter: promoter for bacteriophage T3 RNA polymerase
   8665..8891    +  promoter       RSV promoter: Rous sarcoma virus enhancer/promoter
   8892..9072    +  LTR            5' LTR (truncated): truncated 5' long terminal repeat (LTR) from HIV-1
   9119..9244    +  misc_feature   HIV-1 Ψ: packaging signal of human immunodeficiency virus type 1
   9228..9591    +  CDS            HIV-1 gag (fragment): gag protein from human immunodeficiency virus 1; gag
   9737..9970    +  misc_feature   RRE: The Rev response element (RRE) of HIV-1 allows for Rev-dependent mRNA export from the nucleus to the cytoplasm.
  10347..10373   +  CDS            Rev (fragment): human immunodeficiency virus 1 (HIV-1) Rev protein; rev; enhances nuclear export of unspliced and incompletely spliced viral mRNAs
  10374..10874   +  promoter       hPGK promoter: human phosphoglycerate kinase 1 promoter
  10896..370     +  CDS            PuroR (fragment) (across the origin): puromycin N-acetyltransferase; pac from Streptomyces; confers resistance to puromycin
>Addgene plasmid #98579 | pLX302 LacZ-V5 puro | addgene full sequence | sequence record 190708 | Addgene NGS Result
CACGCCGGAGAGCGTCGAAGCGGGGGCGGTGTTCGCCGAGATCGGCCCGCGCATGGCCGAGTTGAGCGGT
TCCCGGCTGGCCGCGCAGCAACAGATGGAAGGCCTCCTGGCGCCGCACCGGCCCAAGGAGCCCGCGTGGT
TCCTGGCCACCGTCGGCGTCTCGCCCGACCACCAGGGCAAGGGTCTGGGCAGCGCCGTCGTGCTCCCCGG
AGTGGAGGCGGCCGAGCGCGCCGGGGTGCCCGCCTTCCTGGAGACCTCCGCGCCCCGCAACCTCCCCTTC
TACGAGCGGCTCGGCTTCACCGTCACCGCCGACGTCGAGGTGCCCGAAGGACCGCGCACCTGGTGCATGA
CCCGCAAGCCCGGTGCCTGAGAATTCTAGATCTTGAGACAAATGGCAGTATTCATCCACAATTTTAAAAG
AAAAGGGGGGATTGGGGGGTACAGTGCAGGGGAAAGAATAGTAGACATAATAGCAACAGACATACAAACT
AAAGAATTACAAAAACAAATTACAAAAATTCAAAATTTTCGGGTTTATTACAGGGACAGCAGAGATCCAC
TTTGGCGCCGGCTCGAGGGGGCCCGGGGTTATTAATAGTAATCAATTACGGGGTCATTAGTTCATAGCCC
ATATATGGAGTTCCGCGTTACATAACTTACGGTAAATGGCCCGCCTGGCTGACCGCCCAACGACCCCCGC
CCATTGACGTCAATAATGACGTATGTTCCCATAGTAACGCCAATAGGGACTTTCCATTGACGTCAATGGG
TGGAGTATTTACGGTAAACTGCCCACTTGGCAGTACATCAAGTGTATCATATGCCAAGTACGCCCCCTAT
TGACGTCAATGACGGTAAATGGCCCGCCTGGCATTATGCCCAGTACATGACCTTATGGGACTTTCCTACT
TGGCAGTACATCTACGTATTAGTCATCGCTATTACCATGGTGATGCGGTTTTGGCAGTACATCAATGGGC
GTGGATAGCGGTTTGACTCACGGGGATTTCCAAGTCTCCACCCCATTGACGTCAATGGGAGTTTGTTTTG
GCACCAAAATCAACGGGACTTTCCAAAATGTCGTAACAACTCCGCCCCATTGACGCAAATGGGCGGTAGG
CGTGTACGGTGGGAGGTCTATATAAGCAGAGCTCTCTGGCTAACTGTCGGGATCAACAAGTTTGTACAAA
AAAGTTGGCACCATGATAGATCCCGTCGTTTTACAACGTCGTGACTGGGAAAACCCTGGCGTTACCCAAC
TTAATCGCCTTGCAGCACATCCCCCTTTCGCCAGCTGGCGTAATAGCGAAGAGGCCCGCACCGATCGCCC
TTCCCAACAGTTGCGCAGCCTGAATGGCGAATGGCGCTTTGCCTGGTTTCCGGCACCAGAAGCGGTGCCG
GAAAGCTGGCTGGAGTGCGATCTTCCTGAGGCCGATACTGTCGTCGTCCCCTCAAACTGGCAGATGCACG
GTTACGATGCGCCCATCTACACCAACGTGACCTATCCCATTACGGTCAATCCGCCGTTTGTTCCCACGGA
GAATCCGACGGGTTGTTACTCGCTCACATTTAATGTTGATGAAAGCTGGCTACAGGAAGGCCAGACGCGA
ATTATTTTTGATGGCGTTAACTCGGCGTTTCATCTGTGGTGCAACGGGCGCTGGGTCGGTTACGGCCAGG
ACAGTCGTTTGCCGTCTGAATTTGACCTGAGCGCATTTTTACGCGCCGGAGAAAACCGCCTCGCGGTGAT
GGTGCTGCGCTGGAGTGACGGCAGTTATCTGGAAGATCAGGATATGTGGCGGATGAGCGGCATTTTCCGT
GACGTCTCGTTGCTGCATAAACCGACTACACAAATCAGCGATTTCCATGTTGCCACTCGCTTTAATGATG
ATTTCAGCCGCGCTGTACTGGAGGCTGAAGTTCAGATGTGCGGCGAGTTGCGTGACTACCTACGGGTAAC
AGTTTCTTTATGGCAGGGTGAAACGCAGGTCGCCAGCGGCACCGCGCCTTTCGGCGGTGAAATTATCGAT
GAGCGTGGTGGTTATGCCGATCGCGTCACACTACGTCTGAACGTCGAAAACCCGAAACTGTGGAGCGCCG
AAATCCCGAATCTCTATCGTGCGGTGGTTGAACTGCACACCGCCGACGGCACGCTGATTGAAGCAGAAGC
CTGCGATGTCGGTTTCCGCGAGGTGCGGATTGAAAATGGTCTGCTGCTGCTGAACGGCAAGCCGTTGCTG
ATTCGAGGCGTTAACCGTCACGAGCATCATCCTCTGCATGGTCAGGTCATGGATGAGCAGACGATGGTGC
AGGATATCCTGCTGATGAAGCAGAACAACTTTAACGCCGTGCGCTGTTCGCATTATCCGAACCATCCGCT
GTGGTACACGCTGTGCGACCGCTACGGCCTGTATGTGGTGGATGAAGCCAATATTGAAACCCACGGCATG
GTGCCAATGAATCGTCTGACCGATGATCCGCGCTGGCTACCGGCGATGAGCGAACGCGTAACGCGAATGG
TGCAGCGCGATCGTAATCACCCGAGTGTGATCATCTGGTCGCTGGGGAATGAATCAGGCCACGGCGCTAA
TCACGACGCGCTGTATCGCTGGATCAAATCTGTCGATCCTTCCCGCCCGGTGCAGTATGAAGGCGGCGGA
GCCGACACCACGGCCACCGATATTATTTGCCCGATGTACGCGCGCGTGGATGAAGACCAGCCCTTCCCGG
CTGTGCCGAAATGGTCCATCAAAAAATGGCTTTCGCTACCTGGAGAGACGCGCCCGCTGATCCTTTGCGA
ATACGCCCACGCGATGGGTAACAGTCTTGGCGGTTTCGCTAAATACTGGCAGGCGTTTCGTCAGTATCCC
CGTTTACAGGGCGGCTTCGTCTGGGACTGGGTGGATCAGTCGCTGATTAAATATGATGAAAACGGCAACC
CGTGGTCGGCTTACGGCGGTGATTTTGGCGATACGCCGAACGATCGCCAGTTCTGTATGAACGGTCTGGT
CTTTGCCGACCGCACGCCGCATCCAGCGCTGACGGAAGCAAAACACCAGCAGCAGTTTTTCCAGTTCCGT
TTATCCGGGCAAACCATCGAAGTGACCAGCGAATACCTGTTCCGTCATAGCGATAACGAGCTCCTGCACT
GGATGGTGGCGCTGGATGGTAAGCCGCTGGCAAGCGGTGAAGTGCCTCTGGATGTCGCTCCACAAGGTAA
ACAGTTGATTGAACTGCCTGAACTACCGCAGCCGGAGAGCGCCGGGCAACTCTGGCTCACAGTACGCGTA
GTGCAACCGAACGCGACCGCATGGTCAGAAGCCGGCCACATCAGCGCCTGGCAGCAGTGGCGTCTGGCGG
AAAACCTCAGTGTGACGCTCCCCGCCGCGTCCCACGCCATCCCGCATCTGACCACCAGCGAAATGGATTT
TTGCATCGAGCTGGGTAATAAGCGTTGGCAATTTAACCGCCAGTCAGGCTTTCTTTCACAGATGTGGATT
GGCGATAAAAAACAACTGCTGACGCCGCTGCGCGATCAGTTCACCCGTGCACCGCTGGATAACGACATTG
GCGTAAGTGAAGCGACCCGCATTGACCCTAACGCCTGGGTCGAACGCTGGAAGGCGGCGGGCCATTACCA
GGCCGAAGCAGCGTTGTTGCAGTGCACGGCAGATACACTTGCTGACGCGGTGCTGATTACGACCGCTCAC
GCGTGGCAGCATCAGGGGAAAACCTTATTTATCAGCCGGAAAACCTACCGGATTGATGGTAGTGGTCAAA
TGGCGATTACCGTTGATGTTGAAGTGGCGAGCGATACACCGCATCCGGCGCGGATTGGCCTGAACTGCCA
GCTGGCGCAGGTAGCAGAGCGGGTAAACTGGCTCGGATTAGGGCCGCAAGAAAACTATCCCGACCGCCTT
ACTGCCGCCTGTTTTGACCGCTGGGATCTGCCATTGTCAGACATGTATACCCCGTACGTCTTCCCGAGCG
AAAACGGTCTGCGCTGCGGGACGCGCGAATTGAATTATGGCCCACACCAGTGGCGCGGCGACTTCCAGTT
CAACATCAGCCGCTACAGTCAACAGCAACTGATGGAAACCAGCCATCGCCATCTGCTGCACGCGGAAGAA
GGCACATGGCTGAATATCGACGGTTTCCATATGGGGATTGGTGGAGACGACTCCTGGAGCCCGTCAGTAT
CGGCGGAATTACAGCTGAGCGCCGGTCGCTACCATTACCAGTTGGTCTGGTGTCAAAAAACTAAGGGTGG
GCGCGCCGACCCAGCTTTCTTGTACAAAGTGGTTGATATCCAGCACAGTGGCGGCCGCTCGAGTCTAGAG
GGCCCGCGGTTCGAAGGTAAGCCTATCCCTAACCCTCTCCTCGGTCTCGATTCTACGCGTACCGGTTTGC
CAACTTTCTTGTACAAAGTGGTTGGTAAGCCTATCCCTAACCCTCTCCTCGGTCTCGATTCTACGTAGTA
ATGAGCTAGCGCTAACCGGTGGCGCGTTAAGTCGACAATCAACCTCTGGATTACAAAATTTGTGAAAGAT
TGACTGGTATTCTTAACTATGTTGCTCCTTTTACGCTATGTGGATACGCTGCTTTAATGCCTTTGTATCA
TGCTATTGCTTCCCGTATGGCTTTCATTTTCTCCTCCTTGTATAAATCCTGGTTGCTGTCTCTTTATGAG
GAGTTGTGGCCCGTTGTCAGGCAACGTGGCGTGGTGTGCACTGTGTTTGCTGACGCAACCCCCACTGGTT
GGGGCATTGCCACCACCTGTCAGCTCCTTTCCGGGACTTTCGCTTTCCCCCTCCCTATTGCCACGGCGGA
ACTCATCGCCGCCTGCCTTGCCCGCTGCTGGACAGGGGCTCGGCTGTTGGGCACTGACAATTCCGTGGTG
TTGTCGGGGAAATCATCGTCCTTTCCTTGGCTGCTCGCCTGTGTTGCCACCTGGATTCTGCGCGGGACGT
CCTTCTGCTACGTCCCTTCGGCCCTCAATCCAGCGGACCTTCCTTCCCGCGGCCTGCTGCCGGCTCTGCG
GCCTCTTCCGCGTCTTCGCCTTCGCCCTCAGACGAGTCGGATCTCCCTTTGGGCCGCCTCCCCGCGTCGA
CTTTAAGACCAATGACTTACAAGGCAGCTGTAGATCTTAGCCACTTTTTAAAAGAAAAGGGGGGACTGGA
AGGGCTAATTCACTCCCAACGAAGACAAGATCTGCTTTTTGCTTGTACTGGGTCTCTCTGGTTAGACCAG
ATCTGAGCCTGGGAGCTCTCTGGCTAACTAGGGAACCCACTGCTTAAGCCTCAATAAAGCTTGCCTTGAG
TGCTTCAAGTAGTGTGTGCCCGTCTGTTGTGTGACTCTGGTAACTAGAGATCCCTCAGACCCTTTTAGTC
AGTGTGGAAAATCTCTAGCAGTACGTATAGTAGTTCATGTCATCTTATTATTCAGTATTTATAACTTGCA
AAGAAATGAATATCAGAGAGTGAGAGGAACTTGTTTATTGCAGCTTATAATGGTTACAAATAAAGCAATA
GCATCACAAATTTCACAAATAAAGCATTTTTTTCACTGCATTCTAGTTGTGGTTTGTCCAAACTCATCAA
TGTATCTTATCATGTCTGGCTCTAGCTATCCCGCCCCTAACTCCGCCCATCCCGCCCCTAACTCCGCCCA
GTTCCGCCCATTCTCCGCCCCATGGCTGACTAATTTTTTTTATTTATGCAGAGGCCGAGGCCGCCTCGGC
CTCTGAGCTATTCCAGAAGTAGTGAGGAGGCTTTTTTGGAGGCCTAGGGACGTACCCAATTCGCCCTATA
GTGAGTCGTATTACGCGCGCTCACTGGCCGTCGTTTTACAACGTCGTGACTGGGAAAACCCTGGCGTTAC
CCAACTTAATCGCCTTGCAGCACATCCCCCTTTCGCCAGCTGGCGTAATAGCGAAGAGGCCCGCACCGAT
CGCCCTTCCCAACAGTTGCGCAGCCTGAATGGCGAATGGG
[124 nt withheld, positions 5991-6114]
C
[91 nt withheld, positions 6116-6206]
A
[49 nt withheld, positions 6208-6256]
CCTTTGACGTTGGAGTCCACGTTCTTT
[37 nt withheld, positions 6284-6320]
ACCCTATCTCGGTCTATTCTTTTGATTTATAAGGGATTTTGCCGATTTCGGCCTATTGGTTAAAAAATGA
GCTGATTTAACAAAAATTTAACGCGAATTTTAACAAAATATTAACGCTTACAATTTAGGTGGCACTTTTC
GGGGAAATGTGCGCGGAACCCCTATTTGTTTATTTTTCTAAATACATTCAAATATGTATCCGCTCATGAG
ACAATAACCCTGATAAATGCTTCAATAATATTGAAAAAGGAAGAGTATGAGTATTCAACATTTCCGTGTC
GCCCTTATTCCCTTTTTTGCGGCATTTTGCCTTCCTGTTTTTGCTCACCCAGAAACGCTGGTGAAAGTAA
AAGATGCTGAAGATCAGTTGGGTGCACGAGTGGGTTACATCGAACTGGATCTCAACAGCGGTAAGATCCT
TGAGAGTTTTCGCCCCGAAGAACGTTTTCCAATGATGAGCACTTTTAAAGTTCTGCTATGTGGCGCGGTA
TTATCCCGTATTGACGCCGGGCAAGAGCAACTCGGTCGCCGCATACACTATTCTCAGAATGACTTGGTTG
AGTACTCACCAGTCACAGAAAAGCATCTTACGGATGGCATGACAGTAAGAGAATTATGCAGTGCTGCCAT
AACCATGAGTGATAACACTGCGGCCAACTTACTTCTGACAACGATCGGAGGACCGAAGGAGCTAACCGCT
TTTTTGCACAACATGGGGGATCATGTAACTCGCCTTGATCGTTGGGAACCGGAGCTGAATGAAGCCATAC
CAAACGACGAGCGTGACACCACGATGCCTGTAGCAATGGCAACAACGTTGCGCAAACTATTAACTGGCGA
ACTACTTACTCTAGCTTCCCGGCAACAATTAATAGACTGGATGGAGGCGGATAAAGTTGCAGGACCACTT
CTGCGCTCGGCCCTTCCGGCTGGCTGGTTTATTGCTGATAAATCTGGAGCCGGTGAGCGTGGGTCTCGCG
GTATCATTGCAGCACTGGGGCCAGATGGTAAGCCCTCCCGTATCGTAGTTATCTACACGACGGGGAGTCA
GGCAACTATGGATGAACGAAATAGACAGATCGCTGAGATAGGTGCCTCACTGATTAAGCATTGGTAACTG
TCAGACCAAGTTTACTCATATATACTTTAGATTGATTTAAAACTTCATTTTTAATTTAAAAGGATCTAGG
TGAAGATCCTTTTTGATAATCTCATGACCAAAATCCCTTAACGTGAGTTTTCGTTCCACTGAGCGTCAGA
CCCCGTAGAAAAGATCAAAGGATCTTCTTGAGATCCTTTTTTTCTGCGCGTAATCTGCTGCTTGCAAACA
AAAAAACCACCGCTACCAGCGGTGGTTTGTTTGCCGGATCAAGAGCTACCAACTCTTTTTCCGAAGGTAA
CTGGCTTCAGCAGAGCGCAGATACCAAATACTGTTCTTCTAGTGTAGCCGTAGTTAGGCCACCACTTCAA
GAACTCTGTAGCACCGCCTACATACCTCGCTCTGCTAATCCTGTTACCAGTGGCTGCTGCCAGTGGCGAT
AAGTCGTGTCTTACCGGGTTGGACTCAAGACGATAGTTACCGGATAAGGCGCAGCGGTCGGGCTGAACGG
GGGGTTCGTGCACACAGCCCAGCTTGGAGCGAACGACCTACACCGAACTGAGATACCTACAGCGTGAGCT
ATGAGAAAGCGCCACGCTTCCCGAAGGGAGAAAGGCGGACAGGTATCCGGTAAGCGGCAGGGTCGGAACA
GGAGAGCGCACGAGGGAGCTTCCAGGGGGAAACGCCTGGTATCTTTATAGTCCTGTCGGGTTTCGCCACC
TCTGACTTGAGCGTCGATTTTTGTGATGCTCGTCAGGGGGGCGGAGCCTATGGAAAAACGCCAGCAACGC
GGCCTTTTTACGGTTCCTGGCCTTTTGCTGGCCTTTTGCTCACATGTTCTTTCCTGCGTTATCCCCTGAT
TCTGTGGATAACCGTATTACCGCCTTTGAGTGAGCTGATACCGCTCGCCGCAGCCGAACGACCGAGCGCA
GCGAGTCAGTGAGCGAGGAAGCGGAAGAGCGCCCAATACGCAAACCGCCTCTCCCCGCGCGTTGGCCGAT
TCATTAATGCAGCTGGCACGACAGGTTTCCCGACTGGAAAGCGGGCAGTGAGCGCAACGCAATTAATGTG
AGTTAGCTCACTCATTAGGCACCCCAGGCTTTACACTTTATGCTTCCGGCTCGTATGTTGTGTGGAATTG
TGAGCGGATAACAATTTCACACAGGAAACAGCTATGACCATGATTACGCCAAGCGCGCAATTAACCCTCA
CTAAAGGGAACAAAAGCTGGAGCTGCAAGCTTAATGTAGTCTTATGCAATACTCTTGTAGTCTTGCAACA
TGGTAACGATGAGTTAGCAACATGCCTTACAAGGAGAGAAAAAGCACCGTGCATGCCGATTGGTGGAAGT
AAGGTGGTACGATCGTGCCTTATTAGGAAGGCAACAGACGGGTCTGACATGGATTGGACGAACCACTGAA
TTGCCGCATTGCAGAGATATTGTATTTAAGTGCCTAGCTCGATACATAAACGGGTCTCTCTGGTTAGACC
AGATCTGAGCCTGGGAGCTCTCTGGCTAACTAGGGAACCCACTGCTTAAGCCTCAATAAAGCTTGCCTTG
AGTGCTTCAAGTAGTGTGTGCCCGTCTGTTGTGTGACTCTGGTAACTAGAGATCCCTCAGACCCTTTTAG
TCAGTGTGGAAAATCTCTAGCAGTGGCGCCCGAACAGGGACTTGAAAGCGAAAGGGAAACCAGAGGAGCT
CTCTCGACGCAGGACTCGGCTTGCTGAAGCGCGCACGGCAAGAGGCGAGGGGCGGCGACTGGTGAGTACG
CCAAAAATTTTGACTAGCGGAGGCTAGAAGGAGAGAGATGGGTGCGAGAGCGTCAGTATTAAGCGGGGGA
GAATTAGATCGCGATGGGAAAAAATTCGGTTAAGGCCAGGGGGAAAGAAAAAATATAAATTAAAACATAT
AGTATGGGCAAGCAGGGAGCTAGAACGATTCGCAGTTAATCCTGGCCTGTTAGAAACATCAGAAGGCTGT
AGACAAATACTGGGACAGCTACAACCATCCCTTCAGACAGGATCAGAAGAACTTAGATCATTATATAATA
CAGTAGCAACCCTCTATTGTGTGCATCAAAGGATAGAGATAAAAGACACCAAGGAAGCTTTAGACAAGAT
AGAGGAAGAGCAAAACAAAAGTAAGACCACCGCACAGCAAGCGGCCGCTGATCTTCAGACCTGGAGGAGG
AGATATGAGGGACAATTGGAGAAGTGAATTATATAAATATAAAGTAGTAAAAATTGAACCATTAGGAGTA
GCACCCACCAAGGCAAAGAGAAGAGTGGTGCAGAGAGAAAAAAGAGCAGTGGGAATAGGAGCTTTGTTCC
TTGGGTTCTTGGGAGCAGCAGGAAGCACTATGGGCGCAGCGTCAATGACGCTGACGGTACAGGCCAGACA
ATTATTGTCTGGTATAGTGCAGCAGCAGAACAATTTGCTGAGGGCTATTGAGGCGCAACAGCATCTGTTG
CAACTCACAGTCTGGGGCATCAAGCAGCTCCAGGCAAGAATCCTGGCTGTGGAAAGATACCTAAAGGATC
AACAGCTCCTGGGGATTTGGGGTTGCTCTGGAAAACTCATTTGCACCACTGCTGTGCCTTGGAATGCTAG
TTGGAGTAATAAATCTCTGGAACAGATTTGGAATCACACGACCTGGATGGAGTGGGACAGAGAAATTAAC
AATTACACAAGCTTAATACACTCCTTAATTGAAGAATCGCAAAACCAGCAAGAAAAGAATGAACAAGAAT
TATTGGAATTAGATAAATGGGCAAGTTTGTGGAATTGGTTTAACATAACAAATTGGCTGTGGTATATAAA
ATTATTCATAATGATAGTAGGAGGCTTGGTAGGTTTAAGAATAGTTTTTGCTGTACTTTCTATAGTGAAT
AGAGTTAGGCAGGGATATTCACCATTATCGTTTCAGACCCACCTCCCAACCCCGAGGGGACCCTTGCGCC
TTTTCCAAGGCAGCCCTGGGTTTGCGCAGGGACGCGGCTGCTCTGGGCGTGGTTCCGGGAAACGCAGCGG
CGCCGACCCTGGGTCTCGCACATTCTTCACGTCCGTTCGCAGCGTCACCCGGATCTTCGCCGCTACCCTT
GTGGGCCCCCCGGCGACGCTTCCTGCTCCGCCCCTAAGTCGGGAAGGTTCCTTGCGGTTCGCGGCGTGCC
GGACGTGACAAACGGAAGCCGCACGTCTCACTAGTACCCTCGCAGACGGACAGCGCCAGGGAGCAATGGC
AGCGCGCCGACCGCGATGGGCTGTGGCCAATAGCGGCTGCTCAGCAGGGCGCGCCGAGAGCAGCGGCCGG
GAAGGGGCGGTGCGGGAGGCGGGGTGTGGGGCGGTAGTGTGGGCCCTGTTCCTGCCCGCGCGGTGTTCCG
CATTCTGCAAGCCTCCGGAGCGCACGTCGGCAGTCGGCTCCCTCGTTGACCGAATCACCGACCTCTCTCC
CCAGGGGGTACCACCGGAGCTTACCATGACCGAGTACAAGCCCACGGTGCGCCTCGCCACCCGCGACGAC
GTCCCCAGGGCCGTACGCACCCTCGCCGCCGCGTTCGCCGACTACCCCGCCACGCGCCACACCGTCGATC
CGGACCGCCACATCGAGCGGGTCACCGAGCTGCAAGAACTCTTCCTCACGCGCGTCGGGCTCGACATCGG
CAAGGTGTGGGTCGCGGACGACGGCGCCGCCGTGGCGGTCTGGAC
