>Addgene plasmid #98579 | pLX302 LacZ-V5 puro | depositor partial sequence | sequence record 180582 | pDONR223_LacZ
GTCGTTTTACAACGTCGTGACTGGGAAAACCCTGGCGTTACCCAACTTAATCGCCTTGCAGCACATCCCC
CTTTCGCCAGCTGGCGTAATAGCGAAGAGGCCCGCACCGATCGCCCTTCCCAACAGTTGCGCAGCCTGAA
TGGCGAATGGCGCTTTGCCTGGTTTCCGGCACCAGAAGCGGTGCCGGAAAGCTGGCTGGAGTGCGATCTT
CCTGAGGCCGATACTGTCGTCGTCCCCTCAAACTGGCAGATGCACGGTTACGATGCGCCCATCTACACCA
ACGTGACCTATCCCATTACGGTCAATCCGCCGTTTGTTCCCACGGAGAATCCGACGGGTTGTTACTCGCT
CACATTTAATGTTGATGAAAGCTGGCTACAGGAAGGCCAGACGCGAATTATTTTTGATGGCGTTAACTCG
GCGTTTCATCTGTGGTGCAACGGGCGCTGGGTCGGTTACGGCCAGGACAGTCGTTTGCCGTCTGAATTTG
ACCTGAGCGCATTTTTACGCGCCGGAGAAAACCGCCTCGCGGTGATGGTGCTGCGCTGGAGTGACGGCAG
TTATCTGGAAGATCAGGATATGTGGCGGATGAGCGGCATTTTCCGTGACGTCTCGTTGCTGCATAAACCG
ACTACACAAATCAGCGATTTCCATGTTGCCACTCGCTTTAATGATGATTTCAGCCGCGCTGTACTGGAGG
CTGAAGTTCAGATGTGCGGCGAGTTGCGTGACTACCTACGGGTAACAGTTTCTTTATGGCAGGGTGAAAC
GCAGGTCGCCAGCGGCACCGCGCCTTTCGGCGGTGAAATTATCGATGAGCGTGGTGGTTATGCCGATCGC
GTCACACTACGTCTGAACGTCGAAAACCCGAAACTGTGGAGCGCCGAAATCCCGAATCTCTATCGTGCGG
TGGTTGAACTGCACACCGCCGACGGCACGCTGATTGAAGCAGAAGCCTGCGATGTCGGTTTCCGCGAGGT
GCGGATTGAAAATGGTCTGCTGCTGCTGAACGGCAAGCCGTTGCTGATTCGAGGCGTTAACCGTCACGAG
CATCATCCTCTGCATGGTCAGGTCATGGATGAGCAGACGATGGTGCAGGATATCCTGCTGATGAAGCAGA
ACAACTTTAACGCCGTGCGCTGTTCGCATTATCCGAACCATCCGCTGTGGTACACGCTGTGCGACCGCTA
CGGCCTGTATGTGGTGGATGAAGCCAATATTGAAACCCACGGCATGGTGCCAATGAATCGTCTGACCGAT
GATCCGCGCTGGCTACCGGCGATGAGCGAACGCGTAACGCGAATGGTGCAGCGCGATCGTAATCACCCGA
GTGTGATCATCTGGTCGCTGGGGAATGAATCAGGCCACGGCGCTAATCACGACGCGCTGTATCGCTGGAT
CAAATCTGTCGATCCTTCCCGCCCGGTGCAGTATGAAGGCGGCGGAGCCGACACCACGGCCACCGATATT
ATTTGCCCGATGTACGCGCGCGTGGATGAAGACCAGCCCTTCCCGGCTGTGCCGAAATGGTCCATCAAAA
AATGGCTTTCGCTACCTGGAGAGACGCGCCCGCTGATCCTTTGCGAATACGCCCACGCGATGGGTAACAG
TCTTGGCGGTTTCGCTAAATACTGGCAGGCGTTTCGTCAGTATCCCCGTTTACAGGGCGGCTTCGTCTGG
GACTGGGTGGATCAGTCGCTGATTAAATATGATGAAAACGGCAACCCGTGGTCGGCTTACGGCGGTGATT
TTGGCGATACGCCGAACGATCGCCAGTTCTGTATGAACGGTCTGGTCTTTGCCGACCGCACGCCGCATCC
AGCGCTGACGGAAGCAAAACACCAGCAGCAGTTTTTCCAGTTCCGTTTATCCGGGCAAACCATCGAAGTG
ACCAGCGAATACCTGTTCCGTCATAGCGATAACGAGCTCCTGCACTGGATGGTGGCGCTGGATGGTAAGC
CGCTGGCAAGCGGTGAAGTGCCTCTGGATGTCGCTCCACAAGGTAAACAGTTGATTGAACTGCCTGAACT
ACCGCAGCCGGAGAGCGCCGGGCAACTCTGGCTCACAGTACGCGTAGTGCAACCGAACGCGACCGCATGG
TCAGAAGCCGGCCACATCAGCGCCTGGCAGCAGTGGCGTCTGGCGGAAAACCTCAGTGTGACGCTCCCCG
CCGCGTCCCACGCCATCCCGCATCTGACCACCAGCGAAATGGATTTTTGCATCGAGCTGGGTAATAAGCG
TTGGCAATTTAACCGCCAGTCAGGCTTTCTTTCACAGATGTGGATTGGCGATAAAAAACAACTGCTGACG
CCGCTGCGCGATCAGTTCACCCGTGCACCGCTGGATAACGACATTGGCGTAAGTGAAGCGACCCGCATTG
ACCCTAACGCCTGGGTCGAACGCTGGAAGGCGGCGGGCCATTACCAGGCCGAAGCAGCGTTGTTGCAGTG
CACGGCAGATACACTTGCTGACGCGGTGCTGATTACGACCGCTCACGCGTGGCAGCATCAGGGGAAAACC
TTATTTATCAGCCGGAAAACCTACCGGATTGATGGTAGTGGTCAAATGGCGATTACCGTTGATGTTGAAG
TGGCGAGCGATACACCGCATCCGGCGCGGATTGGCCTGAACTGCCAGCTGGCGCAGGTAGCAGAGCGGGT
AAACTGGCTCGGATTAGGGCCGCAAGAAAACTATCCCGACCGCCTTACTGCCGCCTGTTTTGACCGCTGG
GATCTGCCATTGTCAGACATGTATACCCCGTACGTCTTCCCGAGCGAAAACGGTCTGCGCTGCGGGACGC
GCGAATTGAATTATGGCCCACACCAGTGGCGCGGCGACTTCCAGTTCAACATCAGCCGCTACAGTCAACA
GCAACTGATGGAAACCAGCCATCGCCATCTGCTGCACGCGGAAGAAGGCACATGGCTGAATATCGACGGT
TTCCATATGGGGATTGGTGGAGACGACTCCTGGAGCCCGTCAGTATCGGCGGAATTACAGCTGAGCGCCG
GTCGCTACCATTACCAGTTGGTCTGGTGTCAAAAA
